>Addgene plasmid #209451 | EC70190 | addgene full sequence | sequence record 413814 | Addgene NGS Result
GAAGTGGTTTAAACTATCAGTGTTTGACAGGATATATTGGCGGGTAAACCTAAGAGAAAAGAGCGTTTAT
TAGAATAATCGGATATTTAAAAGGGCGTGAAAAGGTTTATCCGTTCGTCCATTTGTATGTGCATGCCAAC
CACAGGGTTCCCCAGATCAGGCGCTGGCTGCTGAACCCCCAGCCGGAACTGACCCCACAAGGCCCTAGCG
TTTGCAATGCACCAGGTCATCATTGACCCAGGCGTGTTCCACCAGGCCGCTGCCTCGCAACTCTTCGCAG
GCTTCGCCGACCTGCTCGCGCCACTTCTTCACGCGGGTGGAATCCGATCCGCACATGAGGCGGAAGGTTT
CCAGCTTGAGCGGGTACGGCTCCCGGTGCGAGCTGAAATAGTCGAACATCCGTCGGGCCGTCGGCGACAG
CTTGCGGTACTTCTCCCATATGAATTTCGTGTAGTGGTCGCCAGCAAACAGCACGACGATTTCCTCGTCG
ATCAGGACCTGGCAACGGGACGTTTTCTTGCCACGGTCCAGGACGCGGAAGCGGTGCAGCAGCGACACCG
ATTCCAGGTGCCCAACGCGGTCGGACGTGAAGCCCATCGCCGTCGCCTGTAGGCGCGACAGGCATTCCTC
GGCCTTCGTGTAATACCGGCCATTGATCGACCAGCCCAGGTCCTGGCAAAGCTCGTAGAACGTGAAGGTG
ATCGGCTCGCCGATAGGGGTGCGCTTCGCGTACTCCAACACCTGCTGCCACACCAGTTCGTCATCGTCGG
CCCGCAGCTCGACGCCGGTGTAGGTGATCTTCACGTCCTTGTTGACGTGGAAAATGACCTTGTTTTGCAG
CGCCTCGCGCGGGATTTTCTTGTTGCGCGTGGTGAACAGGGCAGAGCGGGCCGTGTCGTTTGGCATCGCT
CGCATCGTGTCCGGCCACGGCGCAATATCGAACAAGGAAAGCTGCATTTCCTTGATCTGCTGCTTCGTGT
GTTTCAGCAACGCGGCCTGCTTGGCCTCGCTGACCTGTTTTGCCAGGTCCTCGCCGGCGGTTTTTCGCTT
CTTGGTCGTCATAGTTCCTCGCGTGTCGATGGTCATCGACTTCGCCAAACCTGCCGCCTCCTGTTCAAGA
CGACGCGAACGCTCCACGGCGGCCGATGGCGCGGGCAGGGCAGGGGGAGCCAGTTGCACGCTGTCGCGCT
CGATCTTGGCCGTAGCTTGCTGGACCATCGAGCCGACGGACTGGAAGGTTTCGCGGGGCGCACGCATGAC
GGTGCGGCTTGCGATGGTTTCGGCATCCTCGGCGGAAAACCCCGCGTCGATCAGTTCTTGCCTGTATGCC
TTCCGGTCAAACGTCCGATTCATTCACCCTCCTTGCGGGATTGCCCCGACTCACGCCGGGGCAATGTGCC
CTTATTCCTGATTTGACCCGCCTGGTGCCTTGGTGTCCAGATAATCCACCTTATCGGCAATGAAGTCGGT
CCCGTAGACCGTCTGGCCGTCCTTCTCGTACTTGGTATTCCGAATCTTGCCCTGCACGAATACCAGCGAC
CCCTTGCCCAAATACTTGCCGTGGGCCTCGGCCTGAGAGCCAAAACACTTGATGCGGAAGAAGTCGGTGC
GCTCCTGCTTGTCGCCGGCATCGTTGCGCCACATCTAGGATCTGCCAGGAACCGTAAAAAGGCCGCGTTG
CTGGCGTTTTTCCATAGGCTCCGCCCCCCTGACGAGCATCACAAAAATCGACGCTCAAGTCAGAGGTGGC
GAAACCCGACAGGACTATAAAGATACCAGGCGTTTCCCCCTGGAAGCTCCCTCGTGCGCTCTCCTGTTCC
GACCCTGCCGCTTACCGGATACCTGTCCGCCTTTCTCCCTTCGGGAAGCGTGGCGCTTTCTCATAGCTCA
CGCTGTAGGTATCTCAGTTCGGTGTAGGTCGTTCGCTCCAAGCTGGGCTGTGTGCACGAACCCCCCGTTC
AGCCCGACCGCTGCGCCTTATCCGGTAACTATCGTCTTGAGTCCAACCCGGTAAGACACGACTTATCGCC
ACTGGCAGCAGCCACTGGTAACAGGATTAGCAGAGCGAGGTATGTAGGCGGTGCTACAGAGTTCTTGAAG
TGGTGGCCTAACTACGGCTACACTAGAAGAACAGTATTTGGTATCTGCGCTCTGCTGAAGCCAGTTACCT
TCGGAAAAAGAGTTGGTAGCTCTTGATCCGGCAAACAAACCACCGCTGGTAGCGGTGGTTTTTTTGTTTG
CAAGCAGCAGATTACGCGCAGAAAAAAAGGATCTCAAGAAGATCCTTTGATCTTTTCTACGGGGTCTGAC
GCTCAGTGGAACGAAAACTCACGTTAAGGGATTTTGGTCATGAGATTATCAAAAAGGATCTTCACCTAGA
TCCTTTTAAATTAAAAATGAAGTTTTAAATCAATCTAAAGTATATATGAGTAAACTTGGTCTGACAGTTA
CCAATGCTTAATCAGTGAGGCACCTATCTCAGCGATCTGTCTATTTCGTTCATCCATAGTTGCCTGACTC
CCCGTCGTGTAGATAACTACGATACGGGAGGGCTTACCATCTGGCCCCAGTGCTGCAATGATACCGCGAG
AACCACGCTCACCGGCTCCAGATTTATCAGCAATAAACCAGCCAGCCGGAAGGGCCGAGCGCAGAAGTGG
TCCTGCAACTTTATCCGCCTCCATCCAGTCTATTAATTGTTGCCGGGAAGCTAGAGTAAGTAGTTCGCCA
GTTAATAGTTTGCGCAACGTTGTTGCCATTGCTACAGGCATCGTGGTGTCACGCTCGTCGTTTGGTATGG
CTTCATTCAGCTCCGGTTCCCAACGATCAAGGCGAGTTACATGATCCCCCATGTTGTGCAAAAAAGCGGT
TAGCTCCTTCGGTCCTCCGATCGTTGTCAGAAGTAAGTTGGCCGCAGTGTTATCACTCATGGTTATGGCA
GCACTGCATAATTCTCTTACTGTCATGCCATCCGTAAGATGCTTTTCTGTGACTGGTGAGTACTCAACCA
AGTCATTCTGAGAATAGTGTATGCGGCGACCGAGTTGCTCTTGCCCGGCGTCAATACGGGATAATACCGC
GCCACATAGCAGAACTTTAAAAGTGCTCATCATTGGAAAACGTTCTTCGGGGCGAAAACTCTCAAGGATC
TTACCGCTGTTGAGATCCAGTTCGATGTAACCCACTCGTGCACCCAACTGATCTTCAGCATCTTTTACTT
TCACCAGCGTTTCTGGGTGAGCAAAAACAGGAAGGCAAAATGCCGCAAAAAAGGGAATAAGGGCGACACG
GAAATGTTGAATACTCATACTCTTCCTTTTTCAATATTATTGAAGCATTTATCAAGGTTATTGTCTCATG
AGCGGATACATATTTGAATGTATTTAGAAAAATAAACAAATAGGGGTTCCGCGCACGAATTGGCCAGCGC
TGCCATTTTTGGGGTGAGGCCGTTCGCGGCCGAGGGGCGCAGCCCCTGGGGGGATGGGAGGCCCGCGTTA
GCGGGCCGGGAGGGTTCGAGAAGGGGGGGCACCCCCCTTCGGCGTGCGCGGTCACGCGCACAGGGCGCAG
CCCTGGTTAAAAACAAGGTTTATAAATATTGGTTTAAAAGCAGGTTAAAAGACAGGTTAGCGGTGGCCGA
AAAACGGGCGGAAACCCTTGCAAATGCTGGATTTTCTGCCTGTGGACAGCCCCTCAAATGTCAATAGGTG
CGCCCCTCATCTGTCAGCACTCTGCCCCTCAAGTGTCAAGGATCGCGCCCCTCATCTGTCAGTAGTCGCG
CCCCTCAAGTGTCAATACCGCAGGGCACTTATCCCCAGGCTTGTCCACATCATCTGTGGGAAACTCGCGT
AAAATCAGGCGTTTTCGCCGATTTGCGAGGCTGGCCAGCTCCACGTCGCCGGCCGAAATCGAGCCTGCCC
CTCATCTGTCAACGCCGCGCCGGGTGAGTCGGCCCCTCAAGTGTCAACGTCCGCCCCTCATCTGTCAGTG
AGGGCCAAGTTTTCCGCGAGGTATCCACAACGCCGGCGGCCGCGGTGTCTCGCACACGGCTTCGACGGCG
TTTCTGGCGCGTTTGCAGGGCCATAGACGGCCGCCAGCCCAGCGGCGAGGGCAACCAGCCCGGTGAGCGT
CGCAAAGGAGATCCTGATCTGACTGATGGGCTGCCTGTATCGAGTGGTGATTTTGTGCCGAGCTGCCGGT
CGGGGAGCTGTTGGCTGGCTGGTGGCAGGATATATTGTGGTGTAAACAAATTGACGCTTAGACAACTTAA
TAACACATTGCGGACGTTTTTAATGTACTGGGGTGGATGCAGTGGGCCCCACTCTGCTTGAAGACAAACT
ACTCACAGAGTGCCCCTCATTTATGTCAAACTATACACTTATCATGTCTGACATGACTTTGCAGTTAATT
TTTTTGAACGGTGTCATGCTTTGCACAATTGTCCTCCATCTATAATGTTTTACAAGAAACTATTTAATAC
TGTATTAACCTTTGCAGTAGGCATACTTGGTACCATAATTATCTACATGCTGTCATGTGGAGCTCGTGGT
ACATACAGTAGTTTTTTTGTTACTAAATACGGAGTACATTCGTATATGATATGTTCCCTAATTAGTTGCA
TCACTTTTTTGTCCTCATTGCTGCTCTACTCTAAACTTATGTTCCAGACAAGCCTACAACTGAGTCAGCC
TGTCAGAGTTCTACTGTGTTTGGATAGATGTTCTAGTGCAACTTTCTTCTTGTATGTTTAGTTAATCATA
AGGACTCATTTTCTTACTACCTCCGGGACAGATGTTTCTCAGATGGGCCGGGCTCTCTCTGCCCAGCAGG
CAGCAGCAGCCCGACCTCATGGGCCAGCACCCACCACGAGTTCCAGCTAGGGGGTGTTGCTGCCTAACAC
TAACACTAACATTAGTCCCACCTCGCCAGTTTGCAGGGATCGGAACCAGCTTATAAGCTGAGCTGAGGAA
GAAGGTAGCATGAGACCGCAGCTGGCACGACAGGTTTCCCGACTGGAAAGCGGGCAGTGAGCGCAACGCA
ATTAATGTGAGTTAGCTCACTCATTAGGCACCCCAGGCTTTACACTTTATGCTTCCGGCTCGTATGTTGT
GTGGAATTGTGAGCGGATAACAATTTCACACAGGAAACAGCTATGACCATGATTACGCCAAGCTTGCATG
CCTGCAGGTCGACTCTAGAGGATCCCCGGGTACCGAGCTCGAATTCACTGGCCGTCGTTTTACAACGTCG
TGACTGGGAAAACCCTGGCGTTACCCAACTTAATCGCCTTGCAGCACATCCCCCTTTCGCCAGCTGGCGT
AATAGCGAAGAGGCCCGCACCGATCGCCCTTCCCAACAGTTGCGCAGCCTGAATGGCGAATGGCGCCTGA
TGCGGTATTTTCTCCTTACGCATCTGTGCGGTATTTCACACCGCATATGGTGCACTCTCAGTACAATCTG
CTCTGATGCCGCATAGTTAAGCCAGCCCCGACACCCGCCAACACCCGCTGACGCGCCCTGACGGGCTTGT
CTGCTCCCGGCATCCGCTTACAGACAAGCTGTGACGGTCTCAGTTTTAGAGCTAGAAATAGCAAGTTAAA
ATAAGGCTAGTCCGTTATCAACTTGAAAAAGTGGCACCGAGTCGGTGCTTTTTTTCTAGACCCAGCTTTC
TTGTACAAAGTTGGCATTACGCTTTACTTACAAGTCTTCAGTC
Features (pLannotate 1.2.2; 17 found; start..end, strand, type, name):
     25..49      +  misc_feature   RB T-DNA repeat: right border repeat from nopaline C58 T-DNA
    161..181     -  CDS            TetR (fragment): tetracycline resistance regulatory protein; tetR
    208..1353    -  CDS            trfA: TRFA_ECOLX - Experimental evidence at protein level: Swiss-Prot protein existence level 1. Also involved in plasmid copy number control, promoting intermolecular coupling of protein bound iterons at oriV, which inhibits replication initiation. From Escherichia coli.
   1689..2277    -  rep_origin     ori: high-copy-number ColE1/pMB1/pBR322/pUC origin of replication
   2448..3308    -  CDS            AmpR: β-lactamase; bla; confers resistance to ampicillin, carbenicillin, and related antibiotics
   3309..3413    -  promoter       AmpR promoter: bla
   3500..4131    -  rep_origin     oriV: incP origin of replication
   4223..4247    +  misc_feature   LB T-DNA repeat: left border repeat from nopaline C58 T-DNA
   4988..5030    +  CDS            lacI (fragment): lac repressor; lacI; The lac repressor binds to the lac operator to inhibit transcription in E. coli. This inhibition can be relieved by adding lactose or isopropyl-β-D-thiogalactopyranoside (IPTG).
   5043..5064    +  protein_bind   CAP binding site: CAP binding activates transcription in the presence of cAMP. E. coli catabolite activator protein
   5079..5109    +  promoter       lac promoter: promoter for the E. coli lac operon
   5117..5133    +  protein_bind   lac operator: The lac repressor binds to the lac operator to inhibit transcription in E. coli. This inhibition can be relieved by adding lactose or isopropyl-β-D-thiogalactopyranoside (IPTG). lac repressor encoded by lacI
   5170..5226    -  misc_feature   MCS: pUC18/19 multiple cloning site
   5223..5380    +  CDS            lacZα (fragment): LacZα fragment of β-galactosidase; lacZ fragment
   5386..5485    -  misc_feature   bom (fragment): basis of mobility region from pBR322
   5573..5648    +  misc_RNA       gRNA scaffold: guide RNA scaffold for the Streptococcus pyogenes CRISPR/Cas9 system
   5660..5681    -  protein_bind   attB2 (fragment): mutant version of attB; recombination site for the Gateway® BP reaction BP Clonase™
