[The description below was written by a language model from this plasmid's Addgene catalogue record and pLannotate feature annotations shown in this document.]
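Description:
EC70190 is a Golden Gate level 1, position 3 CRISPR plasmid designed as an acceptor for cloning protospacers to build Streptococcus pyogenes Cas9 single guide RNA expression units. It comes from a Cas9/Cas12a mutagenesis toolkit developed for barley and wheat. The backbone is recorded as unknown, but the annotated 5.7 kb sequence shows a high-copy ColE1/pUC-type origin and an ampicillin resistance gene with its bla promoter for propagation and selection in E. coli. It also shows an incP oriV with the trfA replication protein gene, and nopaline-type left and right T-DNA border repeats. These features are typical of broad-host-range, binary-style modular cloning vectors.

Between the left and right borders lies the guide cassette. The catalogue states that the sgRNA is driven by the HvU3 promoter, a small nuclear RNA promoter presumably from barley and of the kind generally used for Pol III transcription of guides in cereals. This promoter was not picked up by the automated annotation, although an unannotated stretch follows the left border. Downstream sit a lac promoter/operator region with a CAP binding site, a pUC-type multiple cloning site and a lacZα fragment, followed by the S. pyogenes gRNA scaffold. LacZ is listed as the selectable marker, which suggests that lacZα acts as a blue/white screening dropout, replaced when a protospacer is inserted directly upstream of the scaffold. The record does not name the enzymes or cloning sites used. The small lacI, TetR, bom and attB2 fragments appear to be vector remnants. As a position 3 module, the completed guide unit is presumably intended for assembly with other level 1 parts into a higher-level multigene plant transformation construct.
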