Addgene plasmid #209451: EC70190
Purpose: Cloning protospacers for Cas9 editing
Depositing lab: Wendy Harwood & Cristobal Uauy. Depositing organization: John Innes Centre. Publication: An optimised CRISPR Cas9 and Cas12a mutagenesis toolkit for Barley and Wheat. Lawrenson T, Clarke M, Kirby R, Forner M, Steuernagel B, Brown JKM, Harwood W. Plant Methods. 2024 Aug 13;20(1):123. doi: 10.1186/s13007-024-01234-y. PubMed 39138524.
Backbone
  Vector backbone: Unknown
  Vector type: CRISPR
  Selectable markers: LacZ
Growth in bacteria
  Bacterial resistance: Ampicillin, 100 μg/mL
  Growth temperature: 37°C
  Growth strain: DH5alpha
  Copy number: High Copy
Gene/Insert
  Gene/Insert name: Cas9 sgRNA
  Species: Steptococcus pyogenes
  Promoter: HvU3
  Cloning method: Restriction Enzyme; 5′ cloning site unknown (unknown if destroyed)
Terms and licenses: Academic/Nonprofit Terms; Industry Terms: Not Available to Industry
Depositor comments: GoldeGate level 1 position 3
How to cite: EC70190 was a gift from Wendy Harwood & Cristobal Uauy (Addgene plasmid # 209451 ; http://n2t.net/addgene:209451 ; RRID:Addgene_209451)
